>Addgene plasmid #168065 | ymTq2-yotagRFPT pDRF1-GW | addgene full sequence | sequence record 332107 | Addgene NGS Result
CCTCTCCCCGCGCGTTGGCCGATTCATTAATGCAGCTGGCACGACAGGTTTCCCGACTGGAAAGCGGGCA
GTGAGCGCAACGCAATTAATGTGAGTTAGCTCACTCATTAGGCACCCCAGGCTTTACACTTTATGCTTCC
GGCTCGTATGTTGTGTGGAATTGTGAGCGGATAACAATTTCACACAGGAAACAGCTATGACCATGATTAC
GCCAAGCTTACCGCATCAGGAAATTGTAAGCGTTAATATTTTGTTAAAATTCGCGTTAAATTTTTGTTAA
ATCAGCTCATTTTTTAACCAATAGGCCGAAATCGGCAAAATCCCTTATAAATCAAAAGAATAGACCGAGA
TAGGGT
[37 nt withheld, positions 357-393]
AAAGAACGTGGACTCCAACGTCAAAGG
[49 nt withheld, positions 421-469]
T
[91 nt withheld, positions 471-561]
G
[124 nt withheld, positions 563-686]
CCATTCGCCAAGCTTCCTGAAACGGAGAAACATAAACAGGCATTGCTGGGATCACCCATACATCACTCTG
TTTTGCCTGACCTTTTCCGGTAATTTGAAAACAAACCCGGTCTCGAAGCGGAGATCCGGCGATAATTACC
GCAGAAATAAACCCATACACGAGACGTAGAACCAGCCGCACATGGCCGGAGAAACTCCTGCGAGAATTTC
GTAAACTCGCGCGCATTGCATCTGTATTTCCTAATGCGGCACTTCCAGGCCTCGATCGAGACCGTTTATC
CATTGCTTTTTTGTTGTCTTTTTCCCTCGTTCACAGAAAGTCTGAAGAAGCTATAGTAGAACTATGAGCT
TTTTTTGTTTCTGTTTTCCTTTTTTTTTTTTTTACCTCTGTGGAAATTGTTACTCTCACACTCTTTAGTT
CGTTTGTTTGTTTTGTTTATTCCAATTATGACCGGTGACGAAACGTGGTCGATGGTGGGTACCGCTTATG
CTCCCCTCCATTAGTTTCGATTATATAAAAAGGCCAAATATTGTATTATTTTCAAATGTCCTATCATTAT
CGTCTAACATCTAATTTCTCTTAAATTTTTTCTCTTTCTTTCCTATAACACCAATAGTGAAAATCTTTTT
TTCTTCTATATCTACAAAAACTTTTTTTTTCTATCAACCTCGTTGATAAATTTTTTCTTTAACAATCGTT
AATAATTAATTAATTGGAAAATAACCATTTTTTCTCTCTTTTATACACACATTCAAAAGAAAGAAAAAAA
ATATACCCCAGCCTCGACTAGTGAATTCGCGGCCATCACAAGTTTGTACAAAAAAGCAGGCTGCTAGCAC
TAGTAAGCTTTTAATTAAATGGTTAGTAAAGGTGAAGAATTGTTCACTGGTGTAGTGCCAATTTTAGTAG
AATTAGATGGTGACGTTAACGGTCATAAGTTCTCTGTAAGCGGTGAAGGTGAAGGTGACGCAACATACGG
TAAATTAACTTTGAAATTCATTTGTACTACAGGTAAATTACCAGTTCCATGGCCAACTTTGGTTACTACT
TTGTCTTGGGGTGTTCAATGTTTCGCTAGATACCCAGATCATATGAAGCAACATGATTTCTTTAAGTCTG
CTATGCCAGAAGGTTACGTTCAAGAAAGAACTATCTTCTTCAAGGATGATGGTAACTATAAGACTAGAGC
TGAAGTTAAGTTCGAAGGAGATACTTTAGTTAATAGAATTGAATTGAAGGGTATTGATTTTAAGGAAGAT
GGTAATATTTTGGGTCATAAGTTGGAATATAATTACTTCTCTGATAACGTTTACATTACTGCTGATAAGC
AAAAGAACGGTATTAAGGCGAACTTCAAGATTAGACATAACATTGAAGATGGTGGTGTTCAATTAGCTGA
TCATTACCAACAAAACACTCCAATTGGTGACGGTCCAGTTTTGTTGCCAGATAACCATTACTTGTCTACT
CAATCTAAGTTGTCTAAGGATCCAAACGAAAAGAGAGATCATATGGTTTTGTTGGAATTCGTTACTGCTG
CTGGGATCACTTTAGGTATGGATGAATTGTATAAATCCGGACTCAGATCTTCGGATCCACCGGTCGCCAC
CATGGTATCTAAAGGTGAAGAGTTGATAAAGGAAAATATGCACATGAAACTCTATATGGAAGGCACAGTG
AATAACCATCATTTTAAGTGTACTTCAGAAGGAGAAGGTAAGCCTTATGAGGGGACACAAACTATGAGAA
TTAAAGTTGTTGAAGGAGGTCCACTACCATTCGCTTTTGACATCCTGGCAACGAGCTTCATGTATGGCTC
CAGAACATTCATAAACCATACACAAGGTATTCCAGATTTCTTCAAACAAAGTTTTCCAGAAGGCTTTACT
TGGGAGAGAGTTACTACCTACGAGGACGGGGGTGTTTTAACTGCGACACAGGATACATCATTACAAGATG
GCTGTTTGATCTACAACGTAAAAATCAGAGGTGTCAATTTTCCATCTAACGGACCTGTTATGCAGAAAAA
GACCTTGGGTTGGGAGGCTAATACTGAAATGCTATACCCAGCAGATGGAGGATTGGAAGGTAGGACAGAT
ATGGCATTGAAACTTGTAGGAGGCGGTCACCTAATTTGCAACTTTAAGACAACCTACAGAAGCAAAAAGC
CTGCTAAAAATCTTAAAATGCCAGGGGTGTACTACGTGGATCATAGACTTGAACGTATCAAGGAAGCTGA
CAAAGAGACTTACGTTGAACAACACGAAGTCGCCGTCGCCAGATACTGTGACTTACCTTCAAAGTTAGGT
CATAAACTGAATGGTATGGATGAATTGTATAAGTAAGCGGCCGCACCCAGCTTTCTTGTACAAAGTGGTG
TAGTTAATTCATGATGGCCGCTGCAGGTCGACCTCGAGGGGGGGCCCGGTACCCAATTCGCCCTATAGTG
AGTCGTATTACGCGCGGATCCAGCTTTGGACTTCTTCGCCAGAGGTTTGGTCAAGTCTCCAATCAAGGTT
GTCGGCTTGTCTACCTTGCCAGAAATTTACGAAAAGATGGAAAAGGGTCAAATCGTTGGTAGATACGTTG
TTGACACTTCTAAATAAGCGAATTTCTTATGATTTATGATTTTTATTATTAAATAAGTTATAAAAAAAAT
AAGTGTATACAAATTTTAAAGTGACTCTTAGGTTTTAAAACGAAAATTCTTATTCTTGAGTAACTCTTTC
CTGTAGGTCAGGTTGCTTTCTCAGGTATAGCATGAGGTCGCTCTTATTGACCACACCTCTACCGGCATGC
CAATTCACTGGCCGTCGTTTTACAACGTCGTGACTGGGAAAACCCTGGCGTTACCCAACTTAATCGCCTT
GCAGCACATCCCCCTTTCGCCAGCTGGCGTAATAGCGAAGAGGCCCGCACCGATCGCCCTTCCCAACAGT
TGCGCAGCCTGAATGGCGAATGGCGCCTGATGCGGTATTTTCTCCTTACGCATCTGTGCGGTATTTCACA
CCGCATAATCGGATCGTACTTGTTACCCATCATTGAATTTTGAACATCCGAACCTGGGAGTTTTCCCTGA
AACAGATAGTATATTTGAACCTGTATAATAATATATAGTCTAGCGCTTTACGGAAGACAATGTATGTATT
TCGGTTCCTGGAGAAACTATTGCATCTATTGCATAGGTAATCTTGCACGTCGCATCCCCGGTTCATTTTC
TGCGTTTCCATCTTGCACTTCAATAGCATATCTTTGTTAACGAAGCATCTGTGCTTCATTTTGTAGAACA
AAAATGCAACGCGAGAGCGCTAATTTTTCAAACAAAGAATCTGAGCTGCATTTTTACAGAACAGAAATGC
AACGCGAAAGCGCTATTTTACCAACGAAGAATCTGTGCTTCATTTTTGTAAAACAAAAATGCAACGCGAG
AGCGCTAATTTTTCAAACAAAGAATCTGAGCTGCATTTTTACAGAACAGAAATGCAACGCGAGAGCGCTA
TTTTACCAACAAAGAATCTATACTTCTTTTTTGTTCTACAAAAATGCATCCCGAGAGCGCTATTTTTCTA
ACAAAGCATCTTAGATTACTTTTTTTCTCCTTTGTGCGCTCTATAATGCAGTCTCTTGATAACTTTTTGC
ACTGTAGGTCCGTTAAGGTTAGAAGAAGGCTACTTTGGTGTCTATTTTCTCTTCCATAAAAAAAGCCTGA
CTCCACTTCCCGCGTTTACTGATTACTAGCGAAGCTGCGGGTGCATTTTTTCAAGATAAAGGCATCCCCG
ATTATATTCTATACCGATGTGGATTGCGCATACTTTGTGAACAGAAAGTGATAGCGTTGATGATTCTTCA
TTGGTCAGAAAATTATGAACGGTTTCTTCTATTTTGTCTCTATATACTACGTATAGGAAATGTTTACATT
TTCGTATTGTTTTCGATTCACTCTATGAATAGTTCTTACTACAATTTTTTTGTCTAAAGAGTAATACTAG
AGATAAACATAAAAAATGTAGAGGTCGAGTTTAGATGCAAGTTCAAGGAGCGAAAGGTGGATGGGTAGGT
TATATAGGGATATAGCACAGAGATATATAGCAAAGAGATACTTTTGAGCAATGTTTGTGGAAGCGGTATT
CGCAATATTTTAGTAGCTCGTTACAGTCCGGTGCGTTTTTGGTTTTTTGAAAGTGCGTCTTCAGAGCGCT
TTTGGTTTTCAAAAGCGCTCTGAAGTTCCTATACTTTCTAGCTAGAGAATAGGAACTTCGGAATAGGAAC
TTCAAAGCGTTTCCGAAAACGAGCGCTTCCGAAAATGCAACGCGAGCTGCGCACATACAGCTCACTGTTC
ACGTCGCACCTATATCTGCGTGTTGCCTGTATATATATATACATGAGAAGAACGGCATAGTGCGTGTTTA
TGCTTAAATGCGTACTTATATGCGTCTATTTATGTAGGATGAAAGGTAGTCTAGTACCTCCTGTGATATT
ATCCCATTCCATGCGGGGTATCGTATGCTTCCTTCAGCACTACCCTTTAGCTGTTCTATATGCTGCCACT
CCTCAATTGGATTAGTCTCATCCTTCAATGCTATCATTTCCTTTGATATTGGATCGATCCGATGATAAGC
TGTCAAACATGAGAATTGGGTAATAACTGATATAATTAAATTGAAGCTCTAATTTGTGAGTTTAGTATAC
ATGCATTTACTTATAATACAGTTTTTTAGTTTTGCTGGCCGCATCTTCTCAAATATGCTTCCCAGCCTGC
TTTTCTGTAACGTTCACCCTCTACCTTAGCATCCCTTCCCTTTGCAAATAGTCCTCTTCCAACAATAATA
ATGTCAGATCCTGTAGAGACCACATCATCCACGGTTCTATACTGTTGACCCAATGCGTCTCCCTTGTCAT
CTAAACCCACACCGGGTGTCATAATCAACCAATCGTAACCTTCATCTCTTCCACCCATGTCTCTTTGAGC
AATAAAGCCGATAACAAAATCTTTGTCGCTCTTCGCAATGTCAACAGTACCCTTAGTATATTCTCCAGTA
GATAGGGAGCCCTTGCATGACAATTCTGCTAACATCAAAAGGCCTCTAGGTTCCTTTGTTACTTCTTCTG
CCGCCTGCTTCAAACCGCTAACAATACCTGGGCCCACCACACCGTGTGCATTCGTAATGTCTGCCCATTC
TGCTATTCTGTATACACCCGCAGAGTACTGCAATTTGACTGTATTACCAATGTCAGCAAATTTTCTGTCT
TCGAAGAGTAAAAAATTGTACTTGGCGGATAATGCCTTTAGCGGCTTAACTGTGCCCTCCATGGAAAAAT
CAGTCAAGATATCCACATGTGTTTTTAGTAAACAAATTTTGGGACCTAATGCTTCAACTAACTCCAGTAA
TTCCTTGGTGGTACGAACATCCAATGAAGCACACAAGTTTGTTTGCTTTTCGTGCATGATATTAAATAGC
TTGGCAGCAACAGGACTAGGATGAGTAGCAGCACGTTCCTTATATGTAGCTTTCGACATGATTTATCTTC
GTTTCCTGCATGTTTTTGTTCTGTGCAGTTGGGTTAAGAATACTGGGCAATTTCATGTTTCTTCAACACT
ACATATGCGTATATATACCAATCTAAGTCTGTGCTCCTTCCTTCGTTCTTCCTTCTGTTCGGAGATTACC
GAATCAAAAAAATTTCAAGGAAACCGAAATCAAAAAAAAGAATAAAAAAAAAATGATGAATTGAAAAGCT
AATTCTTGAAGACGAAAGGGCCTCGTGATACGCCTATTTTTATAGGTTAATGTCATGATAATAATGGTTT
CTTAGACGTCAGGTGGCACTTTTCGGGGAAATGTGCGCGGAACCCCTATTTGTTTATTTTTCTAAATACA
TTCAAATATGTATCCGCTCATGAGACAATAACCCTGATAAATGCTTCAATAATATTGAAAAAGGAAGAGT
ATGAGTATTCAACATTTCCGTGTCGCCCTTATTCCCTTTTTTGCGGCATTTTGCCTTCCTGTTTTTGCTC
ACCCAGAAACGCTGGTGAAAGTAAAAGATGCTGAAGATCAGTTGGGTGCACGAGTGGGTTACATCGAACT
GGATCTCAACAGCGGTAAGATCCTTGAGAGTTTTCGCCCCGAAGAACGTTTTCCAATGATGAGCACTTTT
AAAGTTCTGCTATGTGGCGCGGTATTATCCCGTATTGACGCCGGGCAAGAGCAACTCGGTCGCCGCATAC
ACTATTCTCAGAATGACTTGGTTGAGTACTCACCAGTCACAGAAAAGCATCTTACGGATGGCATGACAGT
AAGAGAATTATGCAGTGCTGCCATAACCATGAGTGATAACACTGCGGCCAACTTACTTCTGACAACGATC
GGAGGACCGAAGGAGCTAACCGCTTTTTTGCACAACATGGGGGATCATGTAACTCGCCTTGATCGTTGGG
AACCGGAGCTGAATGAAGCCATACCAAACGACGAGCGTGACACCACGATGCCTGTAGCAATGGCAACAAC
GTTGCGCAAACTATTAACTGGCGAACTACTTACTCTAGCTTCCCGGCAACAATTAATAGACTGGATGGAG
GCGGATAAAGTTGCAGGACCACTTCTGCGCTCGGCCCTTCCGGCTGGCTGGTTTATTGCTGATAAATCTG
GAGCCGGTGAGCGTGGGTCTCGCGGTATCATTGCAGCACTGGGGCCAGATGGTAAGCCCTCCCGTATCGT
AGTTATCTACACGACGGGGAGTCAGGCAACTATGGATGAACGAAATAGACAGATCGCTGAGATAGGTGCC
TCACTGATTAAGCATTGGTAACTGTCAGACCAAGTTTACTCATATATACTTTAGATTGATTTAAAACTTC
ATTTTTAATTTAAAAGGATCTAGGTGAAGATCCTTTTTGATAATCTCATGACCAAAATCCCTTAACGTGA
GTTTTCGTTCCACTGAGCGTCAGACCCCGTAGAAAAGATCAAAGGATCTTCTTGAGATCCTTTTTTTCTG
CGCGTAATCTGCTGCTTGCAAACAAAAAAACCACCGCTACCAGCGGTGGTTTGTTTGCCGGATCAAGAGC
TACCAACTCTTTTTCCGAAGGTAACTGGCTTCAGCAGAGCGCAGATACCAAATACTGTTCTTCTAGTGTA
GCCGTAGTTAGGCCACCACTTCAAGAACTCTGTAGCACCGCCTACATACCTCGCTCTGCTAATCCTGTTA
CCAGTGGCTGCTGCCAGTGGCGATAAGTCGTGTCTTACCGGGTTGGACTCAAGACGATAGTTACCGGATA
AGGCGCAGCGGTCGGGCTGAACGGGGGGTTCGTGCACACAGCCCAGCTTGGAGCGAACGACCTACACCGA
ACTGAGATACCTACAGCGTGAGCTATGAGAAAGCGCCACGCTTCCCGAAGGGAGAAAGGCGGACAGGTAT
CCGGTAAGCGGCAGGGTCGGAACAGGAGAGCGCACGAGGGAGCTTCCAGGGGGAAACGCCTGGTATCTTT
ATAGTCCTGTCGGGTTTCGCCACCTCTGACTTGAGCGTCGATTTTTGTGATGCTCGTCAGGGGGGCGGAG
CCTATGGAAAAACGCCAGCAACGCGGCCTTTTTACGGTTCCTGGCCTTTTGCTGGCCTTTTGCTCACATG
TTCTTTCCTGCGTTATCCCCTGATTCTGTGGATAACCGTATTACCGCCTTTGAGTGAGCTGATACCGCTC
GCCGCAGCCGAACGACCGAGCGCAGCGAGTCAGTGAGCGAGGAAGCGGAAGAGCGCCCAATACGCAAACC
G
Features (pLannotate 1.2.2; 26 found; start..end, strand, type, name):
     87..108     +  protein_bind   CAP binding site: CAP binding activates transcription in the presence of cAMP. E. coli catabolite activator protein
    123..153     +  promoter       lac promoter: promoter for the E. coli lac operon
    161..177     +  protein_bind   lac operator: The lac repressor binds to the lac operator to inhibit transcription in E. coli. This inhibition can be relieved by adding lactose or isopropyl-β-D-thiogalactopyranoside (IPTG). lac repressor encoded by lacI
    258..686     -  rep_origin     f1 ori (sequence partly withheld): f1 bacteriophage origin of replication; arrow indicates direction of (+) strand synthesis
    697..951     -  CDS            BRP1 (fragment): BRP1_YEAST - Protein predicted: Swiss-Prot protein existence level 4. From Saccharomyces cerevisiae (strain ATCC 204508 / S288c) (Baker's yeast).
   1053..1069    -  promoter       ARG4 promoter (fragment): S. cerevisiae ARG4
   1174..1257    +  CDS            YG007_YEAST: Protein predicted: Swiss-Prot protein existence level 4. From Saccharomyces cerevisiae (strain ATCC 204508 / S288c) (Baker's yeast).
   1494..1518    +  protein_bind   attB1: mutant version of attB; recombination site for the Gateway® BP reaction BP Clonase™
   1545..2261    +  CDS            mTurquoise2: mTurquoise2 is a basic (constitutively fluorescent) cyan fluorescent protein published in 2012, derived from Aequorea victoria. It is reported to be a rapidly-maturing monomer with very low acid sensitivity.
   2298..3029    +  CDS            TagRFP-T: TagRFP-T is a basic (constitutively fluorescent) red fluorescent protein published in 2008, derived from Entacmaea quadricolor. It has low acid sensitivity.
   3041..3065    -  protein_bind   attB2: mutant version of attB; recombination site for the Gateway® BP reaction BP Clonase™
   3093..3119    +  misc_feature   MCS (fragment): pBluescript multiple cloning site
   3128..3146    -  promoter       T7 promoter: promoter for bacteriophage T7 RNA polymerase
   3147..3290    +  CDS            ADH1 (fragment): ADH1_YEAST - Also known as ADC1. Experimental evidence at protein level: Swiss-Prot protein existence level 1. This isozyme preferentially catalyzes the conversion of primary unbranched alcohols to their corresponding aldehydes. Also shows activity toward secondary alcohols. From Saccharomyces cerevisiae (strain ATCC 204508 / S288c) (Baker's yeast).
   3294..3481    +  terminator     ADH1 terminator: S. cerevisiae ADH1; transcription terminator for the S. cerevisiae alcohol dehydrogenase 1 (ADH1) gene
   3489..3646    +  CDS            lacZα (fragment): LacZα fragment of β-galactosidase; lacZ fragment
   3652..3703    -  misc_feature   bom (fragment): basis of mobility region from pBR322
   3708..3791    +  CDS            RAF1 (fragment): RAF_YEAST - Experimental evidence at transcript level: Swiss-Prot protein existence level 2. Antagonizes transcriptional repression of recombinase FLP by REP1-REP2. May play a role in plasmid partitioning. From Saccharomyces cerevisiae (strain ATCC 204508 / S288c) (Baker's yeast).
   3945..5291    -  rep_origin     2μ ori: yeast 2μ plasmid origin of replication
   5296..5312    -  promoter       tet promoter (fragment): E. coli promoter for tetracycline efflux protein gene
   5402..6205    -  CDS            URA3: orotidine-5'-phosphate decarboxylase, required for uracil biosynthesis; S. cerevisiae URA3; yeast auxotrophic marker, counterselectable with 5-fluoroorotic acid (5-FOA)
   6206..6421    -  promoter       URA3 promoter: S. cerevisiae URA3
   6532..6636    +  promoter       AmpR promoter: bla
   6637..7497    +  CDS            AmpR: β-lactamase; bla; confers resistance to ampicillin, carbenicillin, and related antibiotics
   7668..8256    +  rep_origin     ori: high-copy-number ColE1/pMB1/pBR322/pUC origin of replication
   8439..74      +  CDS            lacI (fragment) (across the origin): lac repressor; lacI; The lac repressor binds to the lac operator to inhibit transcription in E. coli. This inhibition can be relieved by adding lactose or isopropyl-β-D-thiogalactopyranoside (IPTG).
