[The description below was written by a language model from this plasmid's Addgene catalogue record and pLannotate feature annotations shown in this document.]
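Description:
ymTq2-yotagRFPT pDRF1-GW is an 8.5 kb yeast episomal expression plasmid built on the Gateway-compatible pDRF1-GW backbone. It shuttles between E. coli and Saccharomyces cerevisiae. In bacteria it is maintained at high copy from a ColE1/pUC-type origin under ampicillin selection (AmpR, β-lactamase). In yeast it replicates from the 2μ origin and is selected by complementation of uracil auxotrophy through URA3, which is driven by its own promoter and can be counterselected with 5-FOA. An f1 phage origin and remnants of lac and pBluescript cloning elements are also annotated; these are leftovers of the backbone.

The payload is a synthetic tandem fusion of two fluorescent proteins, the cyan mTurquoise2 followed after a short linker by the red TagRFP-T. The "y" and "yo" prefixes in the name suggest yeast-adapted coding sequences, although the record does not say so explicitly. The fusion lies between attB1 and attB2 sites, which are characteristic of a Gateway expression clone, even though the catalogue lists restriction enzyme cloning with unknown sites. An ADH1 terminator lies downstream. No yeast promoter is annotated as such for the cassette. The region upstream of attB1 contains only fragmentary hits to yeast genomic sequence, so the record does not identify the driving promoter.

Because the donor (mTurquoise2) and acceptor (TagRFP-T) are joined in one polypeptide, they are held close together and should give constitutive FRET. The construct is deposited as a FRET fusion for use in yeast, a design that would suit characterising or benchmarking this cyan/red pair in living cells, though the record does not describe specific applications.
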