Addgene plasmid #168065: ymTq2-yotagRFPT pDRF1-GW
Purpose: FRET fusion between ymTq2 and yotagRFPT for use in yeast
Depositing lab: Bas Teusink. Depositing organization: Vrije Universiteit Amsterdam.
Backbone
  Vector backbone: pDRF1-GW
  Vector type: Yeast Expression
  Selectable markers: URA3
Growth in bacteria
  Bacterial resistance: Ampicillin, 100 μg/mL
  Growth temperature: 37°C
  Growth strain: DH5alpha
  Copy number: High Copy
Gene/Insert
  Gene/Insert name: ymTq2-yotagRFPT
  Species: Synthetic
  Cloning method: Restriction Enzyme; 5′ cloning site Unknown (unknown if destroyed); 3′ cloning site Unknown (unknown if destroyed)
Terms and licenses: Academic/Nonprofit Terms; Industry Terms: Not Available to Industry
How to cite: ymTq2-yotagRFPT pDRF1-GW was a gift from Bas Teusink (Addgene plasmid # 168065 ; http://n2t.net/addgene:168065 ; RRID:Addgene_168065)
